>Addgene plasmid #45388 | TRS6E1b-luc(-732/-721) mutant 5 | depositor partial sequence | sequence record 65491 | Insert sequence
AGACAAGCCCGTAGACAAGCCCGTAGACAAGCCCGTAGACAAGCCCGTAGACAAGCCCGTAGACAAGCCC
GT
