>Addgene plasmid #45388 | TRS6E1b-luc(-732/-721) mutant 5 | addgene partial sequence | sequence record 65492 | LucNrev 5'-CCTTATGCAGTTGCTCTCC-3'
CCTTTCTTTATGTTTTTGGCGTCTTCCATTTTACCAACAGTACCGGAATGCCAAGCTGGGGATCCATTAT
ATACCCTCTAGAGTCGACCTGCAGGCATGCAAGCTTACGGGCTTGTCTACGGGCTTGTCTACGGGCTTGT
CTACGGGCTTGTCTACGGGCTTGTCTACGGGCTTGTCTCTCGAGCTAGCACGCGTAAGAGCTCGGTACCT
CCCGGGTTATGTTAGCTCAGTTACAGTACCATAAGATACATTGATGAGTTTGGACAAACCACAACTAGAA
TGCAGTGAAAAAAATGCTTTATTTGTGAAATTTGTGATGCTATTGCTTTATTTGTAACCATTATAAGCTG
CAATAAACAAGTTAACAACAACAATTGCATTCATTTTATGTTTCAGGTTCAGGGGGAGGTGTGGGAGGTT
TTTTAAAGCAAGTAAAACCTCCACGTACCTTAATATTACTTACTTATCATGGTAGCTTGGGCTGGCGTAA
TAGCGAAGAGGCCCGCACCGATCGCCCTTCCCAACAGTTGCGCAGCCTGAATGGCGAATGGCAAATTGTA
AGCGTTAATATTTTGTTAAAATTCGCGTTAAATTTTTGTTAAATCAGCTCATTTTTTAACCAATAGGCCG
AAATCGGCAAAATCCCTTATAAATCAAAAGAATAGACCGAGATAGGGT
[37 nt withheld, positions 679-715]
AAAGAACGTGGACTCCAACGTCAAAGG
[38 nt withheld, positions 743-780]
