[The description below was written by a language model from this plasmid's Addgene catalogue record.]
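Description:
TRS6E1b-luc(-732/-721) mutant 5 is a mammalian luciferase reporter plasmid built on the promoterless pGL2 basic backbone, which has been modified by placing a minimal adenoviral E1b TATA element upstream of the luciferase coding sequence. It is propagated in E. coli under ampicillin selection. The record does not list the origin of replication or copy number, and no feature table is provided, so other backbone elements cannot be confirmed here.

The insert is a 72 bp synthetic array consisting of six tandem copies of the 12 bp segment spanning -732 to -721 of the human plasminogen activator inhibitor-1 (PAI-1) promoter, cloned between XhoI and HindIII sites that both remain intact. In this version (also called TRS6 m5), the three bases at -725 to -723 are changed from gtt to ccc in the repeated element. Because the E1b TATA box supplies only basal transcription initiation, luciferase output depends largely on whatever factors bind the multimerised upstream element, making the arrangement a sensitive readout of enhancer function for a short sequence.

The associated publication concerns a TGF-beta-responsive element in the PAI-1 promoter that is bound directly by Smad3 and Smad4. This construct appears to be one of a series of point-mutant reporters, and is suited to transient transfection assays that compare it with the wild-type multimer to map which nucleotides in the element are needed for TGF-beta-induced, Smad-mediated transcriptional activation. The record does not state the effect of this particular mutation on responsiveness.
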