Addgene plasmid #45388: TRS6E1b-luc(-732/-721) mutant 5
Depositing lab: Thomas Gelehrter. Depositing organization: University of Michigan. Publication: Smad4/DPC4 and Smad3 mediate transforming growth factor-beta (TGF-beta) signaling through direct binding to a novel TGF-beta-responsive element in the human plasminogen activator inhibitor-1 promoter. Song CZ, Siok TE, Gelehrter TD. J Biol Chem. 1998 Nov 6;273(45):29287-90. 10.1074/jbc.273.45.29287 PubMed 9792626.
Backbone
  Vector backbone: pGL2 basic
  Backbone manufacturer: Promega
  Backbone size w/o insert (bp): 5700
  Modifications to backbone: E1bTATA inserted upstream of luciferase
  Vector type: Mammalian Expression, Luciferase
Growth in bacteria
  Bacterial resistance: Ampicillin, 100 μg/mL
  Growth temperature: 37°C
  Growth strain: DH5alpha
  Copy number: Unknown
Gene/Insert
  Gene/Insert name: 6 copies of hPAI-1 promoter -732/-721 mutated at -725/723 (alt name: TRS6 m5)
  Species: H. sapiens (human)
  Insert size (bp): 72
  Mutation: -725/-723 mutated from gtt to ccc
  Tag / fusion protein: luciferase
  Cloning method: Restriction Enzyme; 5′ cloning site Xho I (not destroyed); 3′ cloning site Hind III (not destroyed)
  Sequencing primers: 5′ TGTATCTTATGGTACTGTAACTG from Promega; 3′ CTTTATGTTTTTGGCGTCTTCCA from Promega
Terms and licenses: Academic/Nonprofit Terms; Industry Terms: Not Available to Industry
How to cite: TRS6E1b-luc(-732/-721) mutant 5 was a gift from Thomas Gelehrter (Addgene plasmid # 45388 ; http://n2t.net/addgene:45388 ; RRID:Addgene_45388)
